>Addgene plasmid #139660 | pORANGE GFP-Cacnb1 KI | addgene full sequence | sequence record 291898 | Addgene NGS Result
ACGGTTCCTGGCCTTTTGCTGGCCTTTTGCTCACATGTGAGGGCCTATTTCCCATGATTCCTTCATATTT
GCATATACGATACAAGGCTGTTAGAGAGATAATTGGAATTAATTTGACTGTAAACACAAAGATATTAGTA
CAAAATACGTGACGTAGAAAGTAATAATTTCTTGGGTAGTTTGCAGTTTTAAAATTATGTTTTAAAATGG
ACTATCATATGCTTACCGTAACTTGAAAGTATTTCGATTTCTTGGCTTTATATATCTTGTGGAAAGGACG
AAACACCGCAGAAGAGCGGCATGTCCCGGTTTTAGAGCTAGAAATAGCAAGTTAAAATAAGGCTAGTCCG
TTATCAACTTGAAAAAGTGGCACCGAGTCGGTGCTTTTTTGTTTTAGAGCTAGAAATAGCAAGTTAAAAT
AAGGCTAGTCCGTTTTTAGCGCGTGCGCCAATTCTGCAGACAAATGGCTCTAGAAGCTTCCCCGGGACAT
GCCGCTCTTCTGGAGCTAGCGGAGTGAGCAAGGGCGAGGAGCTGTTCACCGGGGTGGTGCCCATCCTGGT
CGAGCTGGACGGCGACGTAAACGGCCACAAGTTCAGCGTGTCCGGCGAGGGCGAGGGCGATGCCACCTAC
GGCAAGCTGACCCTGAAGTTCATCTGCACCACCGGCAAGCTGCCCGTGCCCTGGCCCACCCTCGTGACCA
CCCTGACCTACGGCGTGCAGTGCTTCAGCCGCTACCCCGACCACATGAAGCAGCACGACTTCTTCAAGTC
CGCCATGCCCGAAGGCTACGTCCAGGAGCGCACCATCTTCTTCAAGGACGACGGCAACTACAAGACCCGC
GCCGAGGTGAAGTTCGAGGGCGACACCCTGGTGAACCGCATCGAGCTGAAGGGCATCGACTTCAAGGAGG
ACGGCAACATCCTGGGGCACAAGCTGGAGTACAACTACAACAGCCACAACGTCTATATCATGGCCGACAA
GCAGAAGAACGGCATCAAGGTGAACTTCAAGATCCGCCACAACATCGAGGACGGCAGCGTGCAGCTCGCC
GACCACTACCAGCAGAACACCCCCATCGGCGACGGCCCCGTGCTGCTGCCCGACAACCACTACCTGAGCA
CCCAGTCCGCCCTGAGCAAAGACCCCAACGAGAAGCGCGATCACATGGTCCTGCTGGAGTTCGTGACCGC
CGCCGGGATCACTCTCGGCATGGACGAGCTGTACAAGGGCAGCGCTGGCCGCGGGACATGCCGCTCTTCT
GCTCGAGGATCCTAGGACGCGTCCTAGGACGCGTCCAGAGGTACCCGTTACATAACTTACGGTAAATGGC
CCGCCTGGCTGACCGCCCAACGACCCCCGCCCATTGACGTCAATAGTAACGCCAATAGGGACTTTCCATT
GACGTCAATGGGTGGAGTATTTACGGTAAACTGCCCACTTGGCAGTACATCAAGTGTATCATATGCCAAG
TACGCCCCCTATTGACGTCAATGACGGTAAATGGCCCGCCTGGCATTGTGCCCAGTACATGACCTTATGG
GACTTTCCTACTTGGCAGTACATCTACGTATTAGTCATCGCTATTACCATGGTCGAGGTGAGCCCCACGT
TCTGCTTCACTCTCCCCATCTCCCCCCCCTCCCCACCCCCAATTTTGTATTTATTTATTTTTTAATTATT
TTGTGCAGCGATGGGGGCGGGGGGGGGGGGGGGGCGCGCGCCAGGCGGGGCGGGGCGGGGCGAGGGGCGG
GGCGGGGCGAGGCGGAGAGGTGCGGCGGCAGCCAATCAGAGCGGCGCGCTCCGAAAGTTTCCTTTTATGG
CGAGGCGGCGGCGGCGGCGGCCCTATAAAAAGCGAAGCGCGCGGCGGGCGGGAGTCGCTGCGCGCTGCCT
TCGCCCCGTGCCCCGCTCCGCCGCCGCCTCGCGCCGCCCGCCCCGGCTCTGACTGACCGCGTTACTCCCA
CAGGTGAGCGGGCGGGACGGCCCTTCTCCTCCGGGCTGTAATTAGCTGAGCAAGAGGTAAGGGTTTAAGG
GATGGTTGGTTGGTGGGGTATTAATGTTTAATTACCTGGAGCACCTGCCTGAAATCACTTTTTTTCAGGT
TGGACCGGTGCCACCATGTACCCATACGATGTTCCAGATTACGCTTCGCCGAAGAAAAAGCGCAAGGTCG
AAGCGTCCGACAAGAAGTACAGCATCGGCCTGGACATCGGCACCAACTCTGTGGGCTGGGCCGTGATCAC
CGACGAGTACAAGGTGCCCAGCAAGAAATTCAAGGTGCTGGGCAACACCGACCGGCACAGCATCAAGAAG
AACCTGATCGGAGCCCTGCTGTTCGACAGCGGCGAAACAGCCGAGGCCACCCGGCTGAAGAGAACCGCCA
GAAGAAGATACACCAGACGGAAGAACCGGATCTGCTATCTGCAAGAGATCTTCAGCAACGAGATGGCCAA
GGTGGACGACAGCTTCTTCCACAGACTGGAAGAGTCCTTCCTGGTGGAAGAGGATAAGAAGCACGAGCGG
CACCCCATCTTCGGCAACATCGTGGACGAGGTGGCCTACCACGAGAAGTACCCCACCATCTACCACCTGA
GAAAGAAACTGGTGGACAGCACCGACAAGGCCGACCTGCGGCTGATCTATCTGGCCCTGGCCCACATGAT
CAAGTTCCGGGGCCACTTCCTGATCGAGGGCGACCTGAACCCCGACAACAGCGACGTGGACAAGCTGTTC
ATCCAGCTGGTGCAGACCTACAACCAGCTGTTCGAGGAAAACCCCATCAACGCCAGCGGCGTGGACGCCA
AGGCCATCCTGTCTGCCAGACTGAGCAAGAGCAGACGGCTGGAAAATCTGATCGCCCAGCTGCCCGGCGA
GAAGAAGAATGGCCTGTTCGGAAACCTGATTGCCCTGAGCCTGGGCCTGACCCCCAACTTCAAGAGCAAC
TTCGACCTGGCCGAGGATGCCAAACTGCAGCTGAGCAAGGACACCTACGACGACGACCTGGACAACCTGC
TGGCCCAGATCGGCGACCAGTACGCCGACCTGTTTCTGGCCGCCAAGAACCTGTCCGACGCCATCCTGCT
GAGCGACATCCTGAGAGTGAACACCGAGATCACCAAGGCCCCCCTGAGCGCCTCTATGATCAAGAGATAC
GACGAGCACCACCAGGACCTGACCCTGCTGAAAGCTCTCGTGCGGCAGCAGCTGCCTGAGAAGTACAAAG
AGATTTTCTTCGACCAGAGCAAGAACGGCTACGCCGGCTACATTGACGGCGGAGCCAGCCAGGAAGAGTT
CTACAAGTTCATCAAGCCCATCCTGGAAAAGATGGACGGCACCGAGGAACTGCTCGTGAAGCTGAACAGA
GAGGACCTGCTGCGGAAGCAGCGGACCTTCGACAACGGCAGCATCCCCCACCAGATCCACCTGGGAGAGC
TGCACGCCATTCTGCGGCGGCAGGAAGATTTTTACCCATTCCTGAAGGACAACCGGGAAAAGATCGAGAA
GATCCTGACCTTCCGCATCCCCTACTACGTGGGCCCTCTGGCCAGGGGAAACAGCAGATTCGCCTGGATG
ACCAGAAAGAGCGAGGAAACCATCACCCCCTGGAACTTCGAGGAAGTGGTGGACAAGGGCGCTTCCGCCC
AGAGCTTCATCGAGCGGATGACCAACTTCGATAAGAACCTGCCCAACGAGAAGGTGCTGCCCAAGCACAG
CCTGCTGTACGAGTACTTCACCGTGTATAACGAGCTGACCAAAGTGAAATACGTGACCGAGGGAATGAGA
AAGCCCGCCTTCCTGAGCGGCGAGCAGAAAAAGGCCATCGTGGACCTGCTGTTCAAGACCAACCGGAAAG
TGACCGTGAAGCAGCTGAAAGAGGACTACTTCAAGAAAATCGAGTGCTTCGACTCCGTGGAAATCTCCGG
CGTGGAAGATCGGTTCAACGCCTCCCTGGGCACATACCACGATCTGCTGAAAATTATCAAGGACAAGGAC
TTCCTGGACAATGAGGAAAACGAGGACATTCTGGAAGATATCGTGCTGACCCTGACACTGTTTGAGGACA
GAGAGATGATCGAGGAACGGCTGAAAACCTATGCCCACCTGTTCGACGACAAAGTGATGAAGCAGCTGAA
GCGGCGGAGATACACCGGCTGGGGCAGGCTGAGCCGGAAGCTGATCAACGGCATCCGGGACAAGCAGTCC
GGCAAGACAATCCTGGATTTCCTGAAGTCCGACGGCTTCGCCAACAGAAACTTCATGCAGCTGATCCACG
ACGACAGCCTGACCTTTAAAGAGGACATCCAGAAAGCCCAGGTGTCCGGCCAGGGCGATAGCCTGCACGA
GCACATTGCCAATCTGGCCGGCAGCCCCGCCATTAAGAAGGGCATCCTGCAGACAGTGAAGGTGGTGGAC
GAGCTCGTGAAAGTGATGGGCCGGCACAAGCCCGAGAACATCGTGATCGAAATGGCCAGAGAGAACCAGA
CCACCCAGAAGGGACAGAAGAACAGCCGCGAGAGAATGAAGCGGATCGAAGAGGGCATCAAAGAGCTGGG
CAGCCAGATCCTGAAAGAACACCCCGTGGAAAACACCCAGCTGCAGAACGAGAAGCTGTACCTGTACTAC
CTGCAGAATGGGCGGGATATGTACGTGGACCAGGAACTGGACATCAACCGGCTGTCCGACTACGATGTGG
ACCATATCGTGCCTCAGAGCTTTCTGAAGGACGACTCCATCGACAACAAGGTGCTGACCAGAAGCGACAA
GAACCGGGGCAAGAGCGACAACGTGCCCTCCGAAGAGGTCGTGAAGAAGATGAAGAACTACTGGCGGCAG
CTGCTGAACGCCAAGCTGATTACCCAGAGAAAGTTCGACAATCTGACCAAGGCCGAGAGAGGCGGCCTGA
GCGAACTGGATAAGGCCGGCTTCATCAAGAGACAGCTGGTGGAAACCCGGCAGATCACAAAGCACGTGGC
ACAGATCCTGGACTCCCGGATGAACACTAAGTACGACGAGAATGACAAGCTGATCCGGGAAGTGAAAGTG
ATCACCCTGAAGTCCAAGCTGGTGTCCGATTTCCGGAAGGATTTCCAGTTTTACAAAGTGCGCGAGATCA
ACAACTACCACCACGCCCACGACGCCTACCTGAACGCCGTCGTGGGAACCGCCCTGATCAAAAAGTACCC
TAAGCTGGAAAGCGAGTTCGTGTACGGCGACTACAAGGTGTACGACGTGCGGAAGATGATCGCCAAGAGC
GAGCAGGAAATCGGCAAGGCTACCGCCAAGTACTTCTTCTACAGCAACATCATGAACTTTTTCAAGACCG
AGATTACCCTGGCCAACGGCGAGATCCGGAAGCGGCCTCTGATCGAGACAAACGGCGAAACCGGGGAGAT
CGTGTGGGATAAGGGCCGGGATTTTGCCACCGTGCGGAAAGTGCTGAGCATGCCCCAAGTGAATATCGTG
AAAAAGACCGAGGTGCAGACAGGCGGCTTCAGCAAAGAGTCTATCCTGCCCAAGAGGAACAGCGATAAGC
TGATCGCCAGAAAGAAGGACTGGGACCCTAAGAAGTACGGCGGCTTCGACAGCCCCACCGTGGCCTATTC
TGTGCTGGTGGTGGCCAAAGTGGAAAAGGGCAAGTCCAAGAAACTGAAGAGTGTGAAAGAGCTGCTGGGG
ATCACCATCATGGAAAGAAGCAGCTTCGAGAAGAATCCCATCGACTTTCTGGAAGCCAAGGGCTACAAAG
AAGTGAAAAAGGACCTGATCATCAAGCTGCCTAAGTACTCCCTGTTCGAGCTGGAAAACGGCCGGAAGAG
AATGCTGGCCTCTGCCGGCGAACTGCAGAAGGGAAACGAACTGGCCCTGCCCTCCAAATATGTGAACTTC
CTGTACCTGGCCAGCCACTATGAGAAGCTGAAGGGCTCCCCCGAGGATAATGAGCAGAAACAGCTGTTTG
TGGAACAGCACAAGCACTACCTGGACGAGATCATCGAGCAGATCAGCGAGTTCTCCAAGAGAGTGATCCT
GGCCGACGCTAATCTGGACAAAGTGCTGTCCGCCTACAACAAGCACCGGGATAAGCCCATCAGAGAGCAG
GCCGAGAATATCATCCACCTGTTTACCCTGACCAATCTGGGAGCCCCTGCCGCCTTCAAGTACTTTGACA
CCACCATCGACCGGAAGAGGTACACCAGCACCAAAGAGGTGCTGGACGCCACCCTGATCCACCAGAGCAT
CACCGGCCTGTACGAGACACGGATCGACCTGTCTCAGCTGGGAGGCGACAGCCCCAAGAAGAAGAGAAAG
GTGGAGGCCAGCTAAGAATTCTAACTAGAGCTCGCTGATCAGCCTCGACTGTGCCTTCTAGTTGCCAGCC
ATCTGTTGTTTGCCCCTCCCCCGTGCCTTCCTTGACCCTGGAAGGTGCCACTCCCACTGTCCTTTCCTAA
TAAAATGAGGAAATTGCATCGCATTGTCTGAGTAGGTGTCATTCTATTCTGGGGGGTGGGGTGGGGCAGG
ACAGCAAGGGGGAGGATTGGGAAGAGAATAGCAGGCATGCTGGGGAGCGGCCGCAGGAACCCCTAGTGAT
GGAGTTGGCCACTCCCTCTCTGCGCGCTCGCTCGCTCACTGAGGCCGGGCGACCAAAGGTCGCCCGACGC
CCGGGCTTTGCCCGGGCGGCCTCAGTGAGCGAGCGAGCGCGCAGCTGCCTGCAGGGGCGCCTGATGCGGT
ATTTTCTCCTTACGCATCTGTGCGGTATTTCACACCGCATA
[95 nt withheld, positions 6762-6856]
T
[46 nt withheld, positions 6858-6903]
C
[141 nt withheld, positions 6905-7045]
CCTTTGACGTTGGAGTCCACGTTCTTT
[37 nt withheld, positions 7073-7109]
ACTCTATCTCGGGCTATTCTTTTGATTTATAAGGGATTTTGCCGATTTCGGTCTATTGGTTAAAAAATGA
GCTGATTTAACAAAAATTTAACGCGAATTTTAACAAAATATTAACGTTTACAATTTTATGGTGCACTCTC
AGTACAATCTGCTCTGATGCCGCATAGTTAAGCCAGCCCCGACACCCGCCAACACCCGCTGACGCGCCCT
GACGGGCTTGTCTGCTCCCGGCATCCGCTTACAGACAAGCTGTGACCGTCTCCGGGAGCTGCATGTGTCA
GAGGTTTTCACCGTCATCACCGAAACGCGCGAGACGAAAGGGCCTCGTGATACGCCTATTTTTATAGGTT
AATGTCATGATAATAATGGTTTCTTAGACGTCAGGTGGCACTTTTCGGGGAAATGTGCGCGGAACCCCTA
TTTGTTTATTTTTCTAAATACATTCAAATATGTATCCGCTCATGAGACAATAACCCTGATAAATGCTTCA
ATAATATTGAAAAAGGAAGAGTATGAGTATTCAACATTTCCGTGTCGCCCTTATTCCCTTTTTTGCGGCA
TTTTGCCTTCCTGTTTTTGCTCACCCAGAAACGCTGGTGAAAGTAAAAGATGCTGAAGATCAGTTGGGTG
CACGAGTGGGTTACATCGAACTGGATCTCAACAGCGGTAAGATCCTTGAGAGTTTTCGCCCCGAAGAACG
TTTTCCAATGATGAGCACTTTTAAAGTTCTGCTATGTGGCGCGGTATTATCCCGTATTGACGCCGGGCAA
GAGCAACTCGGTCGCCGCATACACTATTCTCAGAATGACTTGGTTGAGTACTCACCAGTCACAGAAAAGC
ATCTTACGGATGGCATGACAGTAAGAGAATTATGCAGTGCTGCCATAACCATGAGTGATAACACTGCGGC
CAACTTACTTCTGACAACGATCGGAGGACCGAAGGAGCTAACCGCTTTTTTGCACAACATGGGGGATCAT
GTAACTCGCCTTGATCGTTGGGAACCGGAGCTGAATGAAGCCATACCAAACGACGAGCGTGACACCACGA
TGCCTGTAGCAATGGCAACAACGTTGCGCAAACTATTAACTGGCGAACTACTTACTCTAGCTTCCCGGCA
ACAATTAATAGACTGGATGGAGGCGGATAAAGTTGCAGGACCACTTCTGCGCTCGGCCCTTCCGGCTGGC
TGGTTTATTGCTGATAAATCTGGAGCCGGTGAGCGTGGAAGCCGCGGTATCATTGCAGCACTGGGGCCAG
ATGGTAAGCCCTCCCGTATCGTAGTTATCTACACGACGGGGAGTCAGGCAACTATGGATGAACGAAATAG
ACAGATCGCTGAGATAGGTGCCTCACTGATTAAGCATTGGTAACTGTCAGACCAAGTTTACTCATATATA
CTTTAGATTGATTTAAAACTTCATTTTTAATTTAAAAGGATCTAGGTGAAGATCCTTTTTGATAATCTCA
TGACCAAAATCCCTTAACGTGAGTTTTCGTTCCACTGAGCGTCAGACCCCGTAGAAAAGATCAAAGGATC
TTCTTGAGATCCTTTTTTTCTGCGCGTAATCTGCTGCTTGCAAACAAAAAAACCACCGCTACCAGCGGTG
GTTTGTTTGCCGGATCAAGAGCTACCAACTCTTTTTCCGAAGGTAACTGGCTTCAGCAGAGCGCAGATAC
CAAATACTGTTCTTCTAGTGTAGCCGTAGTTAGGCCACCACTTCAAGAACTCTGTAGCACCGCCTACATA
CCTCGCTCTGCTAATCCTGTTACCAGTGGCTGCTGCCAGTGGCGATAAGTCGTGTCTTACCGGGTTGGAC
TCAAGACGATAGTTACCGGATAAGGCGCAGCGGTCGGGCTGAACGGGGGGTTCGTGCACACAGCCCAGCT
TGGAGCGAACGACCTACACCGAACTGAGATACCTACAGCGTGAGCTATGAGAAAGCGCCACGCTTCCCGA
AGGGAGAAAGGCGGACAGGTATCCGGTAAGCGGCAGGGTCGGAACAGGAGAGCGCACGAGGGAGCTTCCA
GGGGGAAACGCCTGGTATCTTTATAGTCCTGTCGGGTTTCGCCACCTCTGACTTGAGCGTCGATTTTTGT
GATGCTCGTCAGGGGGGCGGAGCCTATGGAAAAACGCCAGCAACGCGGCCTTTTT
Features (pLannotate 1.2.2; 19 found; start..end, strand, type, name):
     39..279     +  promoter       U6 promoter: RNA polymerase III promoter for human U6 snRNA
    309..384     +  misc_RNA       gRNA scaffold: guide RNA scaffold for the Streptococcus pyogenes CRISPR/Cas9 system
    391..434     +  misc_RNA       gRNA scaffold (fragment): guide RNA scaffold for the Streptococcus pyogenes CRISPR/Cas9 system
    514..1227    +  CDS            EGFP: EGFP is a basic (constitutively fluorescent) green fluorescent protein published in 1996, derived from Aequorea victoria. It is reported to be a rapidly-maturing weak dimer with moderate acid sensitivity.
   1306..1591    +  enhancer       CMV enhancer: human cytomegalovirus immediate early enhancer; contains an 18-bp deletion relative to the standard CMV enhancer
   1593..1870    +  promoter       chicken β-actin promoter: No description available
   1871..2098    +  intron         hybrid intron: hybrid between chicken β-actin (CBA) and minute virus of mice (MMV) introns (Gray et al., 2011)
   2119..2146    +  CDS            3xHA (fragment): three tandem HA epitope tags
   2179..3780    +  CDS            Cas9(N): N-terminal portion of Streptococcus pyogenes Cas9 (Zetsche et al., 2015)
   3781..6279    +  CDS            Cas9(C): C-terminal portion of Streptococcus pyogenes Cas9 (Zetsche et al., 2015)
   6349..6460    +  polyA_signal   bGH poly(A) signal: bovine growth hormone polyadenylation signal
   6565..6705    +  repeat_region  AAV2 ITR: inverted terminal repeat of adeno-associated virus serotype 2 inverted
   6710..6761    -  misc_feature   bom (fragment): basis of mobility region from pBR322
   6780..7235    +  rep_origin     f1 ori (sequence partly withheld): f1 bacteriophage origin of replication; arrow indicates direction of (+) strand synthesis
   7236..7285    -  misc_feature   bom (fragment): basis of mobility region from pBR322
   7387..7422    -  CDS            rop (fragment): Rop protein, which maintains plasmids at low copy number; rop
   7517..7621    +  promoter       AmpR promoter: bla
   7622..8482    +  CDS            AmpR: β-lactamase; bla; confers resistance to ampicillin, carbenicillin, and related antibiotics
   8653..9241    +  rep_origin     ori: high-copy-number ColE1/pMB1/pBR322/pUC origin of replication
