[The description below was written by a language model from this plasmid's Addgene catalogue record and pLannotate feature annotations shown in this document.]
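Description:
pORANGE GFP-Cacnb1 KI is a single-plasmid CRISPR/Cas9 knock-in construct built on the pORANGE mammalian expression backbone. It is designed to tag the endogenous voltage-gated calcium channel subunit CaVβ1 (Cacnb1) with GFP near its N-terminus, at serine 8. The target species are listed as mouse and rat. The plasmid is propagated in E. coli at high copy from a ColE1/pUC-type origin under ampicillin selection (β-lactamase with its own promoter). It also carries an f1 phage origin. A single annotated AAV2 inverted terminal repeat sits downstream of the Cas9 cassette. With only one ITR detected, the record does not support describing the plasmid as an AAV packaging vector.

The payload combines three functional units. A human U6 RNA polymerase III promoter drives a guide RNA built on the Streptococcus pyogenes scaffold, directing cleavage to the Cacnb1 locus. Immediately downstream lies the donor module, an EGFP coding sequence with no annotated promoter of its own, intended to be integrated in frame into the cut genomic site so that the fusion is expressed under native gene regulation. How the donor is released or integrated is not stated in the record. The third unit is the Cbh promoter (CMV enhancer, chicken β-actin promoter and hybrid intron), which expresses S. pyogenes Cas9. Cas9 is annotated as contiguous N- and C-terminal portions and is preceded by an HA tag fragment, with a bovine growth hormone polyadenylation signal terminating the transcript.

The construct belongs to a toolbox for epitope tagging of endogenous proteins in neurons. This approach allows CaVβ1 to be visualised at native expression levels rather than through overexpression.
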