Addgene plasmid #139660: pORANGE GFP-Cacnb1 KI
Purpose: Endogenous tagging of CaVβ1: N-terminal (amino acid position: S8)
Depositing lab: Harold MacGillavry. Depositing organization: Utrecht University. Publication: ORANGE: A CRISPR/Cas9-based genome editing toolbox for epitope tagging of endogenous proteins in neurons. Willems J, de Jong APH, Scheefhals N, Mertens E, Catsburg LAE, Poorthuis RB, de Winter F, Verhaagen J, Meye FJ, MacGillavry HD. PLoS Biol. 2020 Apr 10;18(4):e3000665. doi: 10.1371/journal.pbio.3000665. PubMed 32275651.
Backbone
  Vector backbone: pORANGE
  Backbone size w/o insert (bp): 9264
  Vector type: Mammalian Expression
Growth in bacteria
  Bacterial resistance: Ampicillin, 100 μg/mL
  Growth temperature: 37°C
  Growth strain: DH5alpha
  Copy number: High Copy
Gene/Insert
  Gene/Insert name: gRNA and GFP donor
  gRNA/shRNA sequence: CAGAAGAGCGGCATGTCCCG
  Species: M. musculus (mouse), R. norvegicus (rat)
  Promoter: U6 and Cbh
  Cloning method: Restriction Enzyme; 5′ cloning site Unknown (unknown if destroyed)
  Sequencing primers: 5′ aaggctgttagagagataattggaa; 3′ cgggccatttaccgtaagtt
Terms and licenses: Academic/Nonprofit Terms; Industry Terms: Not Available to Industry
How to cite: pORANGE GFP-Cacnb1 KI was a gift from Harold MacGillavry (Addgene plasmid # 139660 ; http://n2t.net/addgene:139660 ; RRID:Addgene_139660)
